>Addgene plasmid #208886 | mito-CCM2-mScarlet-I | addgene full sequence | sequence record 417775 | Addgene NGS Result
GTTCTCCGGCCGCTTGGGTGGAGAGGCTATTCGGCTATGACTGGGCACAACAGACAATCGGCTGCTCTGA
TGCCGCCGTGTTCCGGCTGTCAGCGCAGGGGCGCCCGGTTCTTTTTGTCAAGACCGACCTGTCCGGTGCC
CTGAATGAACTGCAAGACGAGGCAGCGCGGCTATCGTGGCTGGCCACGACGGGCGTTCCTTGCGCAGCTG
TGCTCGACGTTGTCACTGAAGCGGGAAGGGACTGGCTGCTATTGGGCGAAGTGCCGGGGCAGGATCTCCT
GTCATCTCACCTTGCTCCTGCCGAGAAAGTATCCATCATGGCTGATGCAATGCGGCGGCTGCATACGCTT
GATCCGGCTACCTGCCCATTCGACCACCAAGCGAAACATCGCATCGAGCGAGCACGTACTCGGATGGAAG
CCGGTCTTGTCGATCAGGATGATCTGGACGAAGAGCATCAGGGGCTCGCGCCAGCCGAACTGTTCGCCAG
GCTCAAGGCGAGCATGCCCGACGGCGAGGATCTCGTCGTGACCCATGGCGATGCCTGCTTGCCGAATATC
ATGGTGGAAAATGGCCGCTTTTCTGGATTCATCGACTGTGGCCGGCTGGGTGTGGCGGACCGCTATCAGG
ACATAGCGTTGGCTACCCGTGATATTGCTGAAGAGCTTGGCGGCGAATGGGCTGACCGCTTCCTCGTGCT
TTACGGTATCGCCGCTCCCGATTCGCAGCGCATCGCCTTCTATCGCCTTCTTGACGAGTTCTTCTGAGCG
GGACTCTGGGGTTCGAAATGACCGACCAAGCGACGCCCAACCTGCCATCACGAGATTTCGATTCCACCGC
CGCCTTCTATGAAAGGTTGGGCTTCGGAATCGTTTTCCGGGACGCCGGCTGGATGATCCTCCAGCGCGGG
GATCTCATGCTGGAGTTCTTCGCCCACCCTAGGGGGAGGCTAACTGAAACACGGAAGGAGACAATACCGG
AAGGAACCCGCGCTATGACGGCAATAAAAAGACAGAATAAAACGCACGGTGTTGGGTCGTTTGTTCATAA
ACGCGGGGTTCGGTCCCAGGGCTGGCACTCTGTCGATACCCCACCGAGACCCCATTGGGGCCAATACGCC
CGCGTTTCTTCCTTTTCCCCACCCCACCCCCCAAGTTCGGGTGAAGGCCCAGGGCTCGCAGCCAACGTCG
GGGCGGCAGGCCCTGCCATAGCCTCAGGTTACTCATATATACTTTAGATTGATTTAAAACTTCATTTTTA
ATTTAAAAGGATCTAGGTGAAGATCCTTTTTGATAATCTCATGACCAAAATCCCTTAACGTGAGTTTTCG
TTCCACTGAGCGTCAGACCCCGTAGAAAAGATCAAAGGATCTTCTTGAGATCCTTTTTTTCTGCGCGTAA
TCTGCTGCTTGCAAACAAAAAAACCACCGCTACCAGCGGTGGTTTGTTTGCCGGATCAAGAGCTACCAAC
TCTTTTTCCGAAGGTAACTGGCTTCAGCAGAGCGCAGATACCAAATACTGTTCTTCTAGTGTAGCCGTAG
TTAGGCCACCACTTCAAGAACTCTGTAGCACCGCCTACATACCTCGCTCTGCTAATCCTGTTACCAGTGG
CTGCTGCCAGTGGCGATAAGTCGTGTCTTACCGGGTTGGACTCAAGACGATAGTTACCGGATAAGGCGCA
GCGGTCGGGCTGAACGGGGGGTTCGTGCACACAGCCCAGCTTGGAGCGAACGACCTACACCGAACTGAGA
TACCTACAGCGTGAGCTATGAGAAAGCGCCACGCTTCCCGAAGGGAGAAAGGCGGACAGGTATCCGGTAA
GCGGCAGGGTCGGAACAGGAGAGCGCACGAGGGAGCTTCCAGGGGGAAACGCCTGGTATCTTTATAGTCC
TGTCGGGTTTCGCCACCTCTGACTTGAGCGTCGATTTTTGTGATGCTCGTCAGGGGGGCGGAGCCTATGG
AAAAACGCCAGCAACGCGGCCTTTTTACGGTTCCTGGCCTTTTGCTGGCCTTTTGCTCACATGTTCTTTC
CTGCGTTATCCCCTGATTCTGTGGATAACCGTATTACCGCCATGCATTAGTTATTAATAGTAATCAATTA
CGGGGTCATTAGTTCATAGCCCATATATGGAGTTCCGCGTTACATAACTTACGGTAAATGGCCCGCCTGG
CTGACCGCCCAACGACCCCCGCCCATTGACGTCAATAATGACGTATGTTCCCATAGTAACGCCAATAGGG
ACTTTCCATTGACGTCAATGGGTGGAGTATTTACGGTAAACTGCCCACTTGGCAGTACATCAAGTGTATC
ATATGCCAAGTACGCCCCCTATTGACGTCAATGACGGTAAATGGCCCGCCTGGCATTATGCCCAGTACAT
GACCTTATGGGACTTTCCTACTTGGCAGTACATCTACGTATTAGTCATCGCTATTACCATGGTGATGCGG
TTTTGGCAGTACATCAATGGGCGTGGATAGCGGTTTGACTCACGGGGATTTCCAAGTCTCCACCCCATTG
ACGTCAATGGGAGTTTGTTTTGGCACCAAAATCAACGGGACTTTCCAAAATGTCGTAACAACTCCGCCCC
ATTGACGCAAATGGGCGGTAGGCGTGTACGGTGGGAGGTCTATATAAGCAGAGCTCTCTGGCTAACTAGA
GAACCCACTGCTTACTGGCTTATCGAAATTAATACGACTCACTATAGGGAGACCCAAGCTGGCTAGCATG
TCCGTCCTGACGCCGCTGCTGCTGCGGGGCTTGACAGGCTCGGCCCGGCGGCTCCCAGTGCCGCGCGCCA
AGATCCATTCGTTGGGGGATCCACCGGTCGCCACCATGGTGAGCAAGGGCGAGGCAGTGATCAAGGAGTT
CATGCGGTTCAAGGTGCACATGGAGGGCTCCATGAACGGCCACGAGTTCGAGATCGAGGGCGAGGGCGAG
GGCCGCCCCTACGAGGGCACCCAGACCGCCAAGCTGAAGGTGACCAAGGGTGGCCCCCTGCCCTTCTCCT
GGGACATCCTGTCCCCTCAGTTCATGTACGGCTCCAGGGCCTTCATCAAGCACCCCGCCGACATCCCCGA
CTACTATAAGCAGTCCTTCCCCGAGGGCTTCAAGTGGGAGCGCGTGATGAACTTCGAGGACGGCGGCGCC
GTGACCGTGACCCAGGACACCTCCCTGGAGGACGGCACCCTGATCTACAAGGTGAAGCTCCGCGGCACCA
ACTTCCCTCCTGACGGCCCCGTAATGCAGAAGAAGACAATGGGCTGGGAAGCGTCCACCGAGCGGTTGTA
CCCCGAGGACGGCGTGCTGAAGGGCGACATTAAGATGGCCCTGCGCCTGAAGGACGGCGGCCGCTACCTG
GCGGACTTCAAGACCACCTACAAGGCCAAGAAGCCCGTGCAGATGCCCGGCGCCTACAACGTCGACCGCA
AGTTGGACATCACCTCCCACAACGAGGACTACACCGTGGTGGAACAGTACGAACGCTCCGAGGGCCGCCA
CTCCACCGGCGGCATGGACGAGCTGTACAAGTCCGGACTCAGATCTCGAGCTATGGAGGAAGAAGGCAAA
AAGGGCAAAAAACCGGGAATAGTATCACCTTTCAAGCGGGTCTTTCTGAAGGGGGAGAAATCACGGGATA
AAAAAGCCCATGAGAAAGTTACCGAACGGCGGCCTCTCCATACTGTTGTCTTGTCTCTCCCAGAAAGAGT
CGAGCCTGACAGACTGCTTTCCGATTATATTGAAAAAGAAGTAAAATACCTGGGACAGTTGACCAGCATC
CCTGGGTATCTTAACCCCAGCAGTAGGACGGAAATTCTTCATTTTATAGACAACGCAAAAAGAGCTCACC
AATTGCCGGGACACCTCACCCAGGAGCACGACGCGGTCCTGAGTCTGTCAGCTTACAACGTAAAGCTCGC
GTGGCGGGACGGAGAAGACATCATCCTGCGGGTACCTATTCATGATATTGCCGCTGTCTCCTATGTAAGG
GATGACGCCGCGCACTTGGTAGTCCTTAAGACCGCACAAGACCCGGGTATAAGTCCGTCACAATCCCTCT
GTGCGGAAAGTTCCCGGGGGCTGAGTGCGGGCTCACTCTCTGAGAGCGCAGTGGGCCCCGTCGAGGCCTG
TTGCCTCGTTATTCTCGCGGCCGAGTCCAAAGTTGCCGCAGAAGAACTTTGCTGTCTGTTGGGGCAGGTT
TTCCAAGTAGTCTATACTGAGAGCACAATTGATTTCCTTGATAGAGCAATCTTTGATGGAGCTAGTACCC
CTACGCACCACTTGTCTCTGCATTCCGACGATAGCAGTACTAAAGTTGATATCAAAGAGACTTATGAGGT
TGAGGCTTCCACCTTTTGTTTTCCTGAATCCGTCGATGTGGGAGGGGCAAGCCCCCACAGCAAGACTATC
AGCGAATCCGAACTCTCAGCATCTGCAACAGAACTGCTCCAGGACTATATGCTCACGTTGCGGACAAAAC
TCTCTTCTCAGGAGATTCAGCAGTTTGCTGCCCTGTTGCATGAATATAGGAATGGTGCGAGCATTCACGA
GTTCTGCATTAATTTGAGGCAGTTGTATGGGGATTCTCGCAAATTTCTTCTGCTCGGCCTTAGACCCTTT
ATCCCAGAAAAAGATTCACAGCATTTCGAGAACTTTCTGGAGACTATTGGCGTCAAAGACGGTCGCGGAA
TAATTACAGACTCATTTGGCAGGCACAGGCGGGCTCTCAGTACGACCAGTTCCTCAACGACCAACGGCAA
CCGCGCAACGGGTTCTTCTGATGATAGGTCCGCCCCCTCTGAAGGTGATGAATGGGACAGAATGATAAGC
GATATTAGCTCAGACATCGAAGCCCTCGGATGTTCCATGGACCAGGATTCTGCATAGGAATTCTGCAGTC
GACGGTACCGCGGGCCCGGGATCCACCGGATCTAGATAACTGATCATAATCAGCCATACCACATTTGTAG
AGGTTTTACTTGCTTTAAAAAACCTCCCACACCTCCCCCTGAACCTGAAACATAAAATGAATGCAATTGT
TGTTGTTAACTTGTTTATTGCAGCTTATAATGGTTACAAATAAAGCAATAGCATCACAAATTTCACAAAT
AAAGCATTTTTTTCACTGCATTCTAGTTGTGGTTTGTCCAAACTCATCAATGTATCTTAAGGCGTAAATT
GTAAGCGTTAATATTTTGTTAAAATTCGCGTTAAATTTTTGTTAAATCAGCTCATTTTTTAACCAATAGG
CCGAAATCGGCAAAATCCCTTATAAATCAAAAGAATAGACCGAGATAGGGT
[37 nt withheld, positions 5302-5338]
AAAGAACGTGGACTCCAACGTCAAAGG
[49 nt withheld, positions 5366-5414]
T
[91 nt withheld, positions 5416-5506]
G
[124 nt withheld, positions 5508-5631]
CAGGTGGCACTTTTCGGGGAAATGTGCGCGGAACCCCTATTTGTTTATTTTTCTAAATACATTCAAATAT
GTATCCGCTCATGAGACAATAACCCTGATAAATGCTTCAATAATATTGAAAAAGGAAGAGTCCTGAGGCG
GAAAGAACCAGCTGTGGAATGTGTGTCAGTTAGGGTGTGGAAAGTCCCCAGGCTCCCCAGCAGGCAGAAG
TATGCAAAGCATGCATCTCAATTAGTCAGCAACCAGGTGTGGAAAGTCCCCAGGCTCCCCAGCAGGCAGA
AGTATGCAAAGCATGCATCTCAATTAGTCAGCAACCATAGTCCCGCCCCTAACTCCGCCCATCCCGCCCC
TAACTCCGCCCAGTTCCGCCCATTCTCCGCCCCATGGCTGACTAATTTTTTTTATTTATGCAGAGGCCGA
GGCCGCCTCGGCCTCTGAGCTATTCCAGAAGTAGTGAGGAGGCTTTTTTGGAGGCCTAGGCTTTTGCAAA
GATCGATCAAGAGACAGGATGAGGATCGTTTCGCATGATTGAACAAGATGGATTGCACGCAG
Features (pLannotate 1.2.2; 19 found; start..end, strand, type, name):
    788..940     +  CDS            ble (fragment): BLE_KLEPN - Experimental evidence at protein level: Swiss-Prot protein existence level 1. Binding protein with a strong affinity to the bleomycin family of antibiotics. Binds to CL990; an antimitotic-antibiotic compound. From Klebsiella pneumoniae.
    999..1046    +  polyA_signal   HSV TK poly(A) signal: herpes simplex virus thymidine kinase polyadenylation signal (Cole and Stacy, 1985)
   1137..1153    -  polyA_signal   bGH poly(A) signal (fragment): bovine growth hormone polyadenylation signal
   1375..1963    +  rep_origin     ori: high-copy-number ColE1/pMB1/pBR322/pUC origin of replication
   2138..2441    +  enhancer       CMV enhancer: human cytomegalovirus immediate early enhancer
   2442..2645    +  promoter       CMV promoter: human cytomegalovirus (CMV) immediate early promoter
   2641..2674    +  LTR            5' LTR (truncated) (fragment): truncated 5' long terminal repeat (LTR) from HIV-1
   2690..2708    +  promoter       T7 promoter: promoter for bacteriophage T7 RNA polymerase
   2728..2802    +  CDS            COX8 presequence: mitochondrial presequence of human cytochrome c oxidase subunit VIII (Rizutto et al., 1989)
   2836..3531    +  CDS            mScarlet-I: mScarlet-I is a basic (constitutively fluorescent) red fluorescent protein published in 2016, derived from synthetic construct. It is reported to be a rapidly-maturing monomer with moderate acid sensitivity.
   3532..3552    +  misc_feature   MCS (fragment): multiple cloning site
   3553..4884    +  CDS            CCM2: CCM2_HUMAN - Also known as C7orf22. Experimental evidence at protein level: Swiss-Prot protein existence level 1. Component of the CCM signaling pathway which is a crucial regulator of heart and vessel formation and integrity. May act through the stabilization of endothelial cell junctions (By similarity). May function as a scaffold protein for MAP2K3-MAP3K3 signaling. Seems to play a major role in the modulation of MAP3K3-dependent p38 activation induced by hyperosmotic shock (By similarity). From Homo sapiens (Human).
   4888..4924    +  misc_feature   MCS (fragment): multiple cloning site
   4941..5025    +  CDS            large T antigen (fragment): large T antigen from SV40 (simian virus 40)
   5048..5169    +  polyA_signal   SV40 poly(A) signal: SV40 polyadenylation signal
   5203..5631    -  rep_origin     f1 ori (sequence partly withheld): f1 bacteriophage origin of replication; arrow indicates direction of (+) strand synthesis
   5658..5762    +  promoter       AmpR promoter: bla
   5764..6121    +  promoter       SV40 promoter: SV40 enhancer and early promoter
   6156..767     +  CDS            NeoR/KanR (across the origin): aminoglycoside phosphotransferase from Tn5; aph(3')-II (or nptII); confers resistance to neomycin, kanamycin, and G418 (Geneticin®)
