[The description below was written by a language model from this plasmid's Addgene catalogue record and pLannotate feature annotations shown in this document.]
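Description:
mito-CCM2-mScarlet-I is a mammalian expression plasmid built on the pMTS_mScarlet-i_N1 backbone, an N1-style vector that already carries a mitochondrial targeting sequence fused to the red fluorescent protein mScarlet-I. It is maintained in E. coli at high copy through a ColE1/pUC-type origin and selected with kanamycin. The NeoR/KanR gene (Tn5 aminoglycoside phosphotransferase) is driven by tandem bacterial (AmpR) and SV40 early promoters and followed by an HSV TK polyadenylation signal, so the same marker can in principle support G418 selection in mammalian cells. An f1 origin is also present. Short annotated fragments such as the ble, bGH poly(A), HIV-1 LTR and SV40 large T matches appear to be backbone remnants or partial homology hits rather than functional parts.

The expression cassette uses the human CMV immediate-early enhancer and promoter, with a T7 promoter just downstream, and ends in an SV40 polyadenylation signal. According to the feature table, the open reading frame begins with the COX8 presequence (the mitochondrial import signal of human cytochrome c oxidase subunit VIII), followed by mScarlet-I, a short linker derived from the multiple cloning site, and then human CCM2. The order is therefore targeting signal, fluorophore, CCM2, despite what the plasmid name suggests. The CCM2 segment was introduced as a synthetic gene block between the XhoI and EcoRI sites. CCM2 is a scaffold component of the cerebral cavernous malformation signalling complex involved in vascular integrity. Forcing a fluorescent CCM2 fusion onto mitochondria is a design typical of relocalisation (mitochondrial trapping) assays, in which co-recruitment of a candidate partner to mitochondria indicates interaction in cells. The record itself states only the mitochondrial targeting purpose, in the context of work on CCM complex components and endothelial barrier integrity.
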