Addgene plasmid #208886: mito-CCM2-mScarlet-I
Purpose: Express mScarlet-I-CCM2 targeted to the mitochondria in mammalian cells.
Depositing lab: Guillaume Jacquemet. Depositing organization: Abo Akademi University. Publication: TLNRD1 is a CCM complex component and regulates endothelial barrier integrity. Ball NJ, Ghimire S, Follain G, Pajari AO, Wurzinger D, Vaitkeviciute M, Cowell AR, Berki B, Ivaska J, Paatero I, Goult BT, Jacquemet G. J Cell Biol. 2024 Sep 2;223(9):e202310030. doi: 10.1083/jcb.202310030. Epub 2024 Jul 16. PubMed 39013281.
Backbone
  Vector backbone: pMTS_mScarlet-i_N1
  Backbone manufacturer: Addgene plasmid # 85059 ; http://n2t.net/addgene:85059 ; RRID:Addgene_85059
  Vector type: Mammalian Expression
Growth in bacteria
  Bacterial resistance: Kanamycin, 50 μg/mL
  Growth temperature: 37°C
  Growth strain: DH5alpha
  Copy number: High Copy
Gene/Insert
  Gene/Insert name: CCM2
  Species: H. sapiens (human)
  Mutation: CCM2 targeted to the mitonchondria
  Entrez Gene: CCM2 (a.k.a. C7orf22, OSM, PP10187)
  Tag / fusion protein: mScarlet-I
  Cloning method: Restriction Enzyme; 5′ cloning site XhoI (unknown if destroyed); 3′ cloning site EcoRI (unknown if destroyed)
  Sequencing primers: 5′ CMV
Resource information
  A portion of this plasmid was derived from a plasmid made by: The mito-CCM2-mScarlet-I construct was created by inserting a custom gene block (IDT) in the pMTS_mScarlet-i_N1 plasmid (Addgene #85059) using the XhoI/EcoRI sites.
Terms and licenses: Academic/Nonprofit Terms; Industry Terms: Not Available to Industry
How to cite: mito-CCM2-mScarlet-I was a gift from Guillaume Jacquemet (Addgene plasmid # 208886 ; http://n2t.net/addgene:208886 ; RRID:Addgene_208886)
